>Addgene plasmid #45351 | pR208IM1 | addgene partial sequence | sequence record 64202 | yADH1-F 5'-ATACGGCCTTCCTTCCAGTT-3'
AAAGTTTGCTGTCTTGCTATCAAGTATAAATAGACCTGCAATTATTAATCTTTTGTTTCCTCGTCATTGT
TCTCGTTCCCTTTCTTCCTTGTTTCTTTTTCTGCACAATATTTCAAGCTATACCAAGCATACAATCAAGG
AATTCCGGATCCTCTAGAGTCGAGACTATTTTCTCTCACTGAAGTCCCTAATCTTTACAGGTCACACAAA
TTACATAGAACATTCCAATATGTCCGTTGCTGATGATGATTTAGGATCTTTACAAGGTCACATTAGGAGA
ACACTGAGGTCTATTCATAACCTCCCCTATTTTAGGTATACGAGAGGTCCTACTGAAAGGGCTGACATGA
GCAGAGCCCTTAAAGAGTTCATTTACAGATATCTATACTTTGTCATTTCTAACAGCGGAGAGAACTTACC
TACTTTATTCAATGCTCATCCAAAACAAAAATTATCTAACCCAGAGCTTACTGTTTTTCCTGACAGTTTA
GAAGATGCTGTGGATATTGATAAGATAACATCTCAACAAACTATTCCGTTTTATAAGATAGATGAATCCA
GAATAGGAGACGTCCATAAACATACCGGAAGAAATTGTGGGAGGAAATTCAAAATAGGGGAACCCTTGTA
TAGGTGTCATGAGTGTGGTTGCGATGATACTTGTGTGCTTTGTATTCATTGTTTTAATCCAAAAGATCAT
GTGAATCATCATGTTTGTACCGATATATGTACTGAATTCACTAGTGGAATTTGTGAGTGTGGAGATGAAG
AAGCTTGGAATTCTCCACTTCATTGCAAAGCTGAAGAACAAGAAAACGATATATCGGAAGATCCCGCC
