>Addgene plasmid #45351 | pR208IM1 | addgene partial sequence | sequence record 65094 | UBR1-rev 5'-ggtgaaagtgaatgggtgct-3'
CAAAGGAATTTGATTGCCATCTGCAAGGATAGATAAATCGATGTATCTGTAGGGATCATTCTTATCGAAC
TTGTTGCTGAAATATTTCTCCACCACCGGTGTCATATCACGACATTCTGTTGCATTTAAGTATTCTGAAC
ACAGGGTTTTACCCATCATGTTCCTAAAAGTGGTTTGGAAGGAGGAGTTTGGTATGTTTAAACAGTGTGT
AATCCAAAGGATGATATACTTGCATGTTTCTTGATGAAGATATTCTGACCACGATGTTAAAGTGGCACTT
AATCCATTCGTTTGAACAGCAAAAAAACCACCTAAGACAGATGATAAATCTTGTGAACATTTCAACATTG
CTCGACCTTCTCCGTCAATCCTGGATGTTAATAGATCAATGTGTACGTTATCTGGAACCCCCTGTCTCAA
GGCAGTCGTAGCCTGCGAATAGTTATGATATTCATCGTTATATATTATTACCGTGTAATTTTCGGGATCG
ATTTTCGCAAGCGATGGAGATGCCTCAGGGCTATTAGAGGGGCTCGTCTTTGCTGTTGTTGTTCCGTCAA
ACATATAATCGTTTTCATATTTTAAATCGTTTAAAAACTGCGCTCTTTCATACATTTTTCCCTGTTGTGT
CATCTCTCTTAATTTGATAGTGATATCTTTCTGTATTGTGGGTAGAGGTTCGATATTCTGGTTAAAAACA
TCGATAAAATAGTCAAACACTTCTGCAAGAACCAACTCCACTAATGCTATATTCACTGAATCATTCCATA
CATCTTCTTCCTTTATGTCGGCATTTGTGGCGGGATCTTCCGATATATCGTTTTCTTGTTCTTCAGCTTT
GCAATGAAGTGGAGAATTCCAAGCTTCTT
