[The description below was written by a language model from this plasmid's Addgene catalogue record.]
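Description:
pR208IM1 is a yeast expression plasmid built on the pRB208 backbone. It is selected in yeast through the LEU2 auxotrophic marker, and the insert's alternative name describes it as a 2 micron plasmid, implying high-copy episomal maintenance in Saccharomyces cerevisiae. It is propagated in E. coli under ampicillin selection. Its bacterial copy number is recorded as unknown, and no feature table is provided, so the bacterial origin and the exact arrangement of elements are not stated.

The payload is a mutant allele of UBR1, the ubiquitin ligase (N-recognin) of the N-end rule pathway, carrying a D176E substitution and expressed from an ADH promoter. The depositor describes the product as "Ubr1pha", which suggests an HA epitope-tagged form, although the record lists no tag. The plasmid was made by moving the SpeI–BglII fragment of an earlier mutant plasmid, pRBUBR1IM1, into pRB208 cut with the same enzymes.

UBR1 recognises destabilising N-terminal residues through distinct binding sites: type 1 for basic residues and type 2 for bulky hydrophobic ones. According to the depositor, the overexpressed IM1 mutant can still target type 2 substrates for degradation but not type 1 substrates, so the D176E change selectively disables type 1 recognition. The plasmid is described as a complementation construct. This fits its use in testing which classes of N-end rule reporter substrates the mutant ligase restores degradation of, and in mapping the substrate-binding sites of UBR1.
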