Addgene plasmid #45351: pR208IM1
Depositing lab: Alexander Varshavsky. Depositing organization: California Institute of Technology. Publication: Substrate-binding sites of UBR1, the ubiquitin ligase of the N-end rule pathway. Xia Z, Webster A, Du F, Piatkov K, Ghislain M, Varshavsky A. J Biol Chem. 2008 Aug 29. 283(35):24011-28. 10.1074/jbc.M802583200 PubMed 18566452.
Backbone
  Vector backbone: pRB208
  Vector type: Yeast Expression
  Selectable markers: LEU2
Growth in bacteria
  Bacterial resistance: Ampicillin, 100 μg/mL
  Growth temperature: 37°C
  Growth strain: DH5alpha
  Copy number: Unknown
Gene/Insert
  Gene/Insert name: UBR1 mutant (alt name: empty ADH 2 micron LEU UBR1 type 1 mutant IM1)
  Mutation: D176E
  Promoter: ADH
  Cloning method: Restriction Enzyme; 5′ cloning site SpeI (unknown if destroyed); 3′ cloning site BglII (unknown if destroyed)
  Sequencing primers: 5′ yADH1-F
Terms and licenses: Academic/Nonprofit Terms; Industry Terms: Not Available to Industry
Depositor comments: This is a complementation plasmid where the SpeI + BglII fragment of the original pRBUBR1IM1 plasmid was ligated into pRB208 digested with SpeI + BglII. Plasmid overexpresses a mutant Ubr1pha that is able to target type II but not type I N-end rule substrates for degradation.
How to cite: pR208IM1 was a gift from Alexander Varshavsky (Addgene plasmid # 45351 ; http://n2t.net/addgene:45351 ; RRID:Addgene_45351)
